Addgene plasmid #49366: pRF-Orf2
Depositing lab: Christopher Voigt. Depositing organization: Massachusetts Institute of Technology. Publication: Genomic mining of prokaryotic repressors for orthogonal logic gates. Stanton BC, Nielsen AA, Tamsir A, Clancy K, Peterson T, Voigt CA. Nat Chem Biol. 2013 Dec 8. doi: 10.1038/nchembio.1411. PubMed 24316737.
Backbone
  Vector backbone: pEXT20
  Vector type: Bacterial Expression, Synthetic Biology
Growth in bacteria
  Bacterial resistance: Ampicillin, 100 μg/mL
  Growth temperature: 37°C
  Growth strain: DH10B
  Copy number: Low Copy
Gene/Insert
  Gene/Insert name: Orf2 repressor
  Species: Streptomyces griseus
  GenBank ID: BAA82140.1; Q9XDV7 (Uniprot)
  Cloning method: Ligation Independent Cloning
  Sequencing primers: 5′ NA; 3′ EGFP-N
Terms and licenses: Academic/Nonprofit Terms; Industry Terms: Not Available to Industry
Depositor comments: Plasmid also contains YFP reporter (whose expression is controlled by a constitutive promoter containing an operator site for the indicated repressor).
How to cite: pRF-Orf2 was a gift from Christopher Voigt (Addgene plasmid # 49366 ; http://n2t.net/addgene:49366 ; RRID:Addgene_49366)
