[The description below was written by a language model from this plasmid's Addgene catalogue record and pLannotate feature annotations shown in this document.]
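Description:
pRF-Orf2 is a bacterial expression and synthetic-biology plasmid built on the pEXT20 backbone that combines a candidate transcriptional repressor and its cognate fluorescent reporter on a single molecule. It carries the Orf2 repressor from Streptomyces griseus, inserted by ligation-independent cloning. The plasmid is selected with ampicillin through a β-lactamase gene driven by its own promoter and is catalogued as low copy. The feature table shows an intact p15A origin alongside only fragments of ColE1-type and RSF origins, so p15A is presumably the functional replicon, and an f1 phage origin is also present. Short remnants of chloramphenicol and tetracycline resistance genes appear to be non-functional cloning leftovers.

The annotation places a tac promoter with a symmetric lac operator upstream of an unannotated stretch of roughly 900 nt that ends at rrnB T1 and T7Te terminators. This gap is the likely location of the Orf2 coding sequence, although the automated annotation does not label it. A lacI gene with its own promoter on the same plasmid would make this unit IPTG-inducible. A luxR gene, encoding the acyl-homoserine-lactone-responsive activator from Aliivibrio fischeri, is also annotated, but the record does not explain its role here. Downstream of the terminators lies an EYFP coding sequence. According to the depositor, it is expressed from a constitutive promoter containing an operator site for Orf2, and this promoter is likewise not annotated. Inducing the repressor should therefore lower YFP fluorescence, giving a readout of repression strength. The design fits the associated work on mining prokaryotic repressors to characterise orthogonal repressor–operator pairs for genetic logic gates.
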