Features (pLannotate 1.2.2; 21 found; start..end, strand, type, name):
     91..206     +  ncRNA          5S rRNA: Accession: RF00001 - 5S ribosomal RNA
    210..296     +  terminator     rrnB T1 terminator: Escherichia coli rrnB; transcription terminator T1 from the E. coli rrnB gene
    388..415     +  terminator     rrnB T2 terminator: transcription terminator T2 from the E. coli rrnB gene
    434..523     +  promoter       AmpR promoter: bla
    526..1386    +  CDS            AmpR: β-lactamase; bla; confers resistance to ampicillin, carbenicillin, and related antibiotics
   1428..1883    +  rep_origin     f1 ori (sequence partly withheld): f1 bacteriophage origin of replication; arrow indicates direction of (+) strand synthesis
   1994..2227    +  rep_origin     ori (fragment): high-copy-number ColE1/pMB1/pBR322/pUC origin of replication
   2438..2583    -  CDS            CmR (fragment): chloramphenicol acetyltransferase; cat; confers resistance to chloramphenicol
   2585..2606    +  misc_feature   bom (fragment): basis of mobility region from pBR322
   2705..2760    -  rep_origin     RSF ori (fragment): Plasmids containing the RSF 1030 origin of replication can be propagated in E. coli cells that contain additional plasmids with compatible origins.
   2848..3393    -  rep_origin     p15A ori: Plasmids containing the medium-copy-number p15A origin of replication can be propagated in E. coli cells that contain a second plasmid with the ColE1 origin.
   3426..3546    -  CDS            TcR (fragment): tetracycline efflux protein; tet; confers resistance to tetracycline
   3556..3574    +  promoter       tet promoter (fragment): E. coli promoter for tetracycline efflux protein gene
   3670..4419    -  CDS            luxR: LUXR_ALIFS - Experimental evidence at protein level: Swiss-Prot protein existence level 1. Transcriptional activator of the bioluminescence operon. Binds to the OHHL autoinducer. From Aliivibrio fischeri (Vibrio fischeri).
   4462..5541    -  CDS            lacI: LACI_ECOLI - Experimental evidence at protein level: Swiss-Prot protein existence level 1. Repressor of the lactose operon. Binds allolactose as an inducer. From Escherichia coli (strain K12).
   5542..5615    -  promoter       lacI promoter (fragment): lacI
   5676..5704    +  promoter       tac promoter: strong E. coli promoter; hybrid between the trp and lac UV5 promoters
   5710..5729    -  protein_bind   lac operator (symmetric): The lac repressor binds to the lac operator to inhibit transcription in E. coli. This inhibition can be relieved by adding lactose or isopropyl-β-D-thiogalactopyranoside (IPTG). The symmetric lac operator was optimized for tight binding of lac repressor. lac repressor encoded by lacI
   6658..6729    +  terminator     rrnB T1 terminator: transcription terminator T1 from the E. coli rrnB gene
   6745..6772    +  terminator     T7Te terminator: phage T7 early transcription terminator
   6971..7690    +  CDS            EYFP: enhanced YFP mammalian codon-optimized
>Addgene plasmid #49366 | pRF-Orf2 | depositor full sequence | sequence record 75151 | Full sequence
TAAGCTTGGCTGTTTTGGCGGATGAGAGAAGATTTTCAGCCTGATACAGATTAAATCAGAACGCAGAAGC
GGTCTGATAAAACAGAATTTGCCTGGCGGCAGTAGCGCGGTGGTCCCACCTGACCCCATGCCGAACTCAG
AAGTGAAACGCCGTAGCGCCGATGGTAGTGTGGGGTCTCCCCATGCGAGAGTAGGGAACTGCCAGGCATC
AAATAAAACGAAAGGCTCAGTCGAAAGACTGGGCCTTTCGTTTTATCTGTTGTTTGTCGGTGAACGCTCT
CCTGAGTAGGACAAATCCGCCGGGAGCGGATTTGAACGTTGCGAAGCAACGGCCCGGAGGGTGGCGGGCA
GGACGCCCGCCATAAACTGCCAGGCATCAAATTAAGCAGAAGGCCATCCTGACGGATGGCCTTTTTGCGT
TTCTACAAACTCTTTTGTTTATTTTTCTAAATACATTCAAATATGTATCCGCTCATGAGACAATAACCCT
GATAAATGCTTCAATAATATTGAAAAAGGAAGACTATGAGTATTCAACATTTCCGTGTCGCCCTTATTCC
CTTTTTTGCGGCATTTTGCCTTCCTGTTTTTGCTCACCCAGAAACGCTGGTGAAAGTAAAAGATGCTGAA
GATCAGTTGGGTGCACGAGTGGGTTACATCGAACTGGATCTCAACAGCGGTAAGATCCTTGAGAGTTTTC
GCCCCGAAGAACGTTTTCCAATGATGAGCACTTTTAAAGTTCTGCTATGTGGCGCGGTATTATCCCGTGT
TGACGCCGGGCAAGAGCAACTCGGTCGCCGCATACACTATTCTCAGAATGACTTGGTTGAGTACTCACCA
GTCACAGAAAAGCATCTTACGGATGGCATGACAGTAAGAGAATTATGCAGTGCTGCCATAACCATGAGTG
ATAACACTGCGGCCAACTTACTTCTGACAACGATCGGAGGACCGAAGGAGCTAACCGCTTTTTTGCACAA
CATGGGGGATCATGTAACTCGCCTTGATCGTTGGGAACCGGAGCTGAATGAAGCCATACCAAACGACGAG
CGTGACACCACGATGCCTGCAGCAATGGCAACAACGTTGCGCAAACTATTAACTGGCGAACTACTTACTC
TAGCTTCCCGGCAACAATTAATAGACTGGATGGAGGCGGATAAAGTTGCAGGACCACTTCTGCGCTCGGC
CCTTCCGGCTGGCTGGTTTATTGCTGATAAATCTGGAGCCGGTGAGCGTGGGTCTCGCGGTATCATTGCA
GCACTGGGGCCAGATGGTAAGCCCTCCCGTATCGTAGTTATCTACACGACGGGGAGTCAGGCAACTATGG
ATGAACGAAATAGACAGATCGCTGAGATAGGTGCCTCACTGATTAAGCATTGGTAACTGTCAGACCAAGT
TTACTCATATATACTTTAGATTGATT
[125 nt withheld, positions 1427-1551]
C
[141 nt withheld, positions 1553-1693]
CCTTTGACGTTGGAGTCCACGTTCTTTAATAGTGGACTCTTGTTCCAAACTTGAACAACACTCAACCCTA
TCTCGGGCTATTCTTTTGATTTATAAGGGATTTTGCCGATTTCGGCCTATTGGTTAAAAAATGAGCTGAT
TTAACAAAAATTTAACGCGAATTTTAACAAAATATTAACGTTTACAATTTAAAAGGATCTAGGTGAAGAT
CCTTTTTGATAATCTCATGACCAAAATCCCTTAACGTGAGTTTTCGTTCCACTGAGCGTCAGACCCCGTA
GAAAAGATCAAAGGATCTTCTTGAGATCCTTTTTTTCTGCGCGTAATCTGCTGCTTGCAAACAAAAAAAC
CACCGCTACCAGCGGTGGTTTGTTTGCCGGATCAAGAGCTACCAACTCTTTTTCCGAAGGTAACTGGCTT
CAGCAGAGCGCAGATACCAAATACTGTCCTTCTAGTGTAGCCGTAGTTAGGCCACCACTTCAAGAACTCT
GTAGCACCGCCTACATACCTCGCTCTGCTAATCCTGTTACCAGTCAGGCATTTGAGAAGCACACGGTCAC
ACTGCTTCCGGTAGTCAATAAACCGGTAAACCAGCAATAGACATAAGCGGCTATTTAACGACCCTGCCCT
GAACCGACGACCGGGTCGAATTTGCTTTCGAATTTCTGCCATTCATCCGCTTATTATCACTTATTCAGGC
GTAGCACCAGGCGTTTAAGGGCACCAATAACTGCCTTAAAAAAATTACGCCCCGCCCTGCCACTCATCGC
AGTACTGTTGTAATTCATTAAGCATTCTGCCGACATGGAAGCCATCACAGACGGCATGATGAACCTGAAT
CGCCAGCGGCATCAGCACCTTGTCGCCTTGCGTATAATATTTGCCCATGGCTAGCGGAGTGTATACTGGC
TTACTATGTTGGCACTGATGAGGGTGTCAGTGAAGTGCTTCATGTGGCAGGAGAAAAAAGGCTGCACCGG
TGCGTCAGCAGAATATGTGATACAGGATATATTCCGCTTCCTCGCTCACTGACTCGCTACGCTCGGTCGT
TCGACTGCGGCGAGCGGAAATGGCTTACGAACGGGGCGGAGATTTCCTGGAAGATGCCAGGAAGATACTT
AACAGGGAAGTGAGAGGGCCGCGGCAAAGCCGTTTTTCCATAGGCTCCGCCCCCCTGACAAGCATCACGA
AATCTGACGCTCAAATCAGTGGTGGCGAAACCCGACAGGACTATAAAGATACCAGGCGTTTCCCCCTGGC
GGCTCCCTCGTGCGCTCTCCTGTTCCTGCCTTTCGGTTTACCGGTGTCATTCCGCTGTTATGGCCGCGTT
TGTCTCATTCCACGCCTGACACTCAGTTCCGGGTAGGCAGTTCGCTCCAAGCTGGACTGTATGCACGAAC
CCCCCGTTCAGTCCGACCGCTGCGCCTTATCCGGTAACTATCGTCTTGAGTCCAACCCGGAAAGACATGC
AAAAGCACCACTGGCAGCAGCCACTGGTAATTGATTTAGAGGAGTTAGTCTTGAAGTCATGCGCCGGTTA
AGGCTAAACTGAAAGGACAAGTTTTGGTGACTGCGCTCCTCCAAGCCAGTTACCTCGGTTCAAAGAGTTG
GTAGCTCAGAGAACCTTCGAAAAACCGCCCTGCAAGGCGGTTTTTTCGTTTTCAGAGCAAGAGATTACGC
GCAGACCAAAACGATCTCAAGAAGATCATCTTATTAATCAGATAAAATATTTGCTCATGAGCCCGAAGTG
GCGAGCCCGATCTTCCCCATCGGTGATGTCGGCGATATAGGCGCCAGCAACCGCACCTGTGGCGCCGGTG
ATGCCGGCCACGATGCGTCCGGCGTAGAGGATCTGCTCATGTTTGACAGCTTATCATCGATGCATAATGT
GCCTGTCAAATGGACGAAGCAGGGATTCTGCAAACCCTATGCTACTCCCTCGAGCCGTCAATTGTCTGAT
TCGTTACCAATTATTAATTTTTAAAGTATGGGCAATCAATTGCTCCTGTTAAAATTGCTTTAGAAATACT
TTGGCAGCGGTTTGTTGTATTGAGTTTCATTTGCGCATTGGTTAAATGGAAAGTGACAGTACGCTCACTG
CAACCTAATATTTTTGAAATATCCCAAGAGCTTTTTCCTTCGCATGCCCACGCTAAACATTCTTTTTCTC
TTTTGGTTAAATCGTTGTTTGATTTATTATTTGCTATATTTATTTTTCGATAATTATCAACTAGAGAAGG
AACAATTAATGGTATGTTCATACACGCATGTAAAAATAAACTATCTATATAGTTGTCTTTTTCTGAATGT
GCAAAACTAAGCATTCCGAAGCCATTGTTAGCCGTATGAATAGGGAAACTAAACCCAGTGATAAGACCTG
ATGTTTTCGCTTCTTTAATTACATTTGGAGATTTTTTATTTACAGCATTGTTTTCAAATATATTCCAATT
AATTGGTGAATGATTGGAGTTAGAATAATCTACTATAGGATCATATTTTATTAAATTAGCGTCATCATAA
TATTGCCTCCATTTTTTAGGGTAATTATCTAGGATTGAAATATCAGATTTAACCATAGAATGAGGATAAA
TGATCGCGAGTAAATAATATTCACAATGTACCATTTTAGTCATATCAGATAAGCATTGATTAATATCATT
ATTGCTTCTACAAGCTTTAATTTTATTAATTATTCTGTATGTGTCGTCGGCATTTATGTTTTTCATCGAG
GCCTTTCCTGTGTGACCCGCTGGAATAGGATCTTATCACTGCCCGCTTTCCAGTCGGGAAACCTGTCGTG
CCAGCTGCATTAATGAATCGGCCAACGCGCGGGGAGAGGCGGTTTGCGTATTGGGCGCCAGGGTGGTTTT
TCTTTTCACCAGTGAGACTGGCAACAGCTGATTGCCCTTCACCGCCTGGCCCTGAGAGAGTTGCAGCAAG
CGGTCCACGCTGGTTTGCCCCAGCAGGCGAAAATCCTGTTTGATGGTGGTTAACGGCGGGATATAACATG
AGCTATCTTCGGTATCGTCGTATCCCACTACCGAGATATCCGCACCAACGCGCAGCCCGGACTCGGTAAT
GGCGCGCATTGCGCCCAGCGCCATCTGATCGTTGGCAACCAGCATCGCAGTGGGAACGATGCCCTCATTC
AGCATTTGCATGGTTTGTTGAAAACCGGACATGGCACTCCAGTCGCCTTCCCGTTCCGCTATCGGCTGAA
TTTGATTGCGAGTGAGATATTTATGCCAGCCAGCCAGACGCAGACGCGCCGAGACAGAACTTAATGGGCC
CGCTAACAGCGCGATTTGCTGGTGACCCAATGCGACCAGATGCTCCACGCCCAGTCGCGTACCGTCCTCA
TGGGAGAAAATAATACTGTTGATGGGTGTCTGGTCAGAGACATCAAGAAATAACGCCGGAACATTAGTGC
AGGCAGCTTCCACAGCAATGGCATCCTGGTCATCCAGCGGATAGTTAATGATCAGCCCACTGACGCGTTG
CGCGAGAAGATTGTGCACCGCCGCTTTACAGGCTTCGACGCCGCTTCGTTCTACCATCGACACCACCACG
CTGGCACCCAGTTGATCGGCGCGAGATTTAATCGCCGCGACAATTTGCGACGGCGCGTGCAGGGCCAGAC
TGGAGGTGGCAACGCCAATCAGCAACGACTGTTTGCCCGCCAGTTGTTGTGCCACGCGGTTGGGAATGTA
ATTCAGCTCCGCCATCGCCGCTTCCACTTTTTCCCGCGTTTTCGCAGAAACGTGGCTGGCCTGGTTCACC
ACGCGGGAAACGGTCTGATAAGAGACACCGGCATACTCTGCGACATCGTATAACGTTACTGGTTTCATAT
TCACCACCCTGAATTGACTCTCTTCCGGGCGCTATCATGCCATACCGCGAAAGGTTTTGCGCCATTCGAT
GGCGCGCCGCTTCGTCAGGCCACATAGCTTTCTTGTTCTGATCGGAACGATCGTTGGCTGTGTTGACAAT
TAATCATCGGCTCGTATAATGTGTGGAATTGTGAGCGCTCACAATTCTATGGACTATGTTTTGAAAGAGG
AGAAACACTAGATGCAGCAGCAGCATGAAGTTGCAGCACGTGTTCGTCGTGTTATTGATGCAGCCGGTGT
TAGCGCACGTGAATTTGCACGTCGTATTGTTATTGATCGTCGTAGCAGTCCGGGTCCGAGCACCGCACCG
GGTGCAAGTCCGCCTCCGAATTGGCCTGGTAGCCGTACACCGGCAGCATGGACCTGGGATGGTTGTAGCG
GTCTGCGTCCGGTTCGTCGTCGTCGTAGCACCGTTCGTAGCCCGAGCGCACCTCGTCTGCCTCCGGCAAG
CACCGAAGGTGGTCGTCCGCTGCAGATTGTTCGTGAAACCGTTCGTCTGATTGCAGAACGTGGTTTTCAT
GCAGTTCGTGTTGCAGATATTGCAGCAGCATGTCATACCAGCACCGCAGCAATTCATTATCATTTTCCGG
GTCGTGATGAACTGCTGGAAGCAGCAGTTCGTTGGTGTATGGATGAAGATACCCGTCGTCGTGCAGATGC
AACCGCAGGCGCACGTCATGCCGGTGATGAGCTGCGTCTGCTGATTGAACTGCAGACACCGCGTACCGAA
CAGCAGCGTCGTCAGTGGTGTGTTTGGCTGGATCTGTGGGCAGAAGCAGCACGTAGCACCACCGTTGGTC
AGCTGCATGTTGAATATTATCGTCAGTGGCGTGGCACCGTTGCAGATGTTATTCGTCGTGGTGTTGGTCA
GGGTGTTTTTCGTCCGGTTGATGCAGATGGTGCAGCACTGACCCTGACCGCACTGATTGATGGTCTGGCA
AGCCAGGTTCTGGCAACCGCTCCGGGTCATCCGGGTACAGGTGCACAGACCATGCATGATGCACTGATTG
CACATGTTAGCGCATGTCTGGCAGCACCGGCAGCAGATTAACTAGGGCCCATACCCCCAGGCATCAAATA
AAACGAAAGGCTCAGTCGAAAGACTGGGCCTTTCGTTTTATCTGTTGTTTGTCGGTGAACGCTCTCTACT
AGAGTCACACTGGCTCACCTTCGGGTGGGCCTTTCTGCGTTTATACGACGTACGGTGGAACGAGCCGTCA
ATTGTCTGATTCGTTACCAATTGACACTAACTGACGGTTCAGTTAGGTTGCTAGCTACTAGAGAAAGAGG
AGAAATACTAGATGGTGAGCCGTCAATTGTCTGATTCGTTACCAATTGACACTAACTGCTGTTCAGTTAG
GTTGCTAGCAAAGAGGAGAAATACTAGATGGTGAGCAAGGGCGAGGAGCTGTTCACCGGGGTGGTGCCCA
TCCTGGTCGAGCTGGACGGCGACGTAAACGGCCACAAGTTCAGCGTGTCCGGCGAGGGCGAGGGCGATGC
CACCTACGGCAAGCTGACCCTGAAGTTCATCTGCACCACCGGCAAGCTGCCCGTGCCCTGGCCCACCCTC
GTGACCACCTTCGGCTACGGCCTGCAATGCTTCGCCCGCTACCCCGACCACATGAAGCTGCACGACTTCT
TCAAGTCCGCCATGCCCGAAGGCTACGTCCAGGAGCGCACCATCTTCTTCAAGGACGACGGCAACTACAA
GACCCGCGCCGAGGTGAAGTTCGAGGGCGACACCCTGGTGAACCGCATCGAGCTGAAGGGCATCGACTTC
AAGGAGGACGGCAACATCCTGGGGCACAAGCTGGAGTACAACTACAACAGCCACAACGTCTATATCATGG
CCGACAAGCAGAAGAACGGCATCAAGGTGAACTTCAAGATCCGCCACAACATCGAGGACGGCAGCGTGCA
GCTCGCCGACCACTACCAGCAGAACACCCCCATCGGCGACGGCCCCGTGCTGCTGCCCGACAACCACTAC
CTGAGCTACCAGTCCGCCCTGAGCAAAGACCCCAACGAGAAGCGCGATCACATGGTCCTGCTGGAGTTCG
TGACCGCCGCCGGGATCACTCTCGGCATGGACGAGCTGTACAAGTAA
