>Addgene plasmid #49366 | pRF-Orf2 | depositor partial sequence | sequence record 73329 | Orf2 coding sequence
ATGCAGCAGCAGCATGAAGTTGCAGCACGTGTTCGTCGTGTTATTGATGCAGCCGGTGTTAGCGCACGTG
AATTTGCACGTCGTATTGTTATTGATCGTCGTAGCAGTCCGGGTCCGAGCACCGCACCGGGTGCAAGTCC
GCCTCCGAATTGGCCTGGTAGCCGTACACCGGCAGCATGGACCTGGGATGGTTGTAGCGGTCTGCGTCCG
GTTCGTCGTCGTCGTAGCACCGTTCGTAGCCCGAGCGCACCTCGTCTGCCTCCGGCAAGCACCGAAGGTG
GTCGTCCGCTGCAGATTGTTCGTGAAACCGTTCGTCTGATTGCAGAACGTGGTTTTCATGCAGTTCGTGT
TGCAGATATTGCAGCAGCATGTCATACCAGCACCGCAGCAATTCATTATCATTTTCCGGGTCGTGATGAA
CTGCTGGAAGCAGCAGTTCGTTGGTGTATGGATGAAGATACCCGTCGTCGTGCAGATGCAACCGCAGGCG
CACGTCATGCCGGTGATGAGCTGCGTCTGCTGATTGAACTGCAGACACCGCGTACCGAACAGCAGCGTCG
TCAGTGGTGTGTTTGGCTGGATCTGTGGGCAGAAGCAGCACGTAGCACCACCGTTGGTCAGCTGCATGTT
GAATATTATCGTCAGTGGCGTGGCACCGTTGCAGATGTTATTCGTCGTGGTGTTGGTCAGGGTGTTTTTC
GTCCGGTTGATGCAGATGGTGCAGCACTGACCCTGACCGCACTGATTGATGGTCTGGCAAGCCAGGTTCT
GGCAACCGCTCCGGGTCATCCGGGTACAGGTGCACAGACCATGCATGATGCACTGATTGCACATGTTAGC
GCATGTCTGGCAGCACCGGCAGCAGATTAA
