>Addgene plasmid #49366 | pRF-Orf2 | depositor partial sequence | sequence record 75152 | YFP promoter (Orf2 operator sequence listed in capital letters)
TTCGTTACCAATTGACACTAACTGACGGTTCAGTTAGGTTGCTAGCTACTAGAGAAAGAGGAGAAATACT
AGATGGTGAGCCGTCAATTGTCTGATTCGTTACCAATTGACACTAACTGCTGTTCAGTTAGGTTGCTAGC
