>Addgene plasmid #49366 | pRF-Orf2 | addgene partial sequence | sequence record 75593 | pTrcHis_rev
GCCAAAACAGCCAAGCTTATTACTTGTACAGCTCGTCCATGCCGAGAGTGATCCCGGCGGCGGTCACGAA
CTCCAGCAGGACCATGTGATCGCGCTTCTCGTTGGGGTCTTTGCTCAGGGCGGACTGGTAGCTCAGGTAG
TGGTTGTCGGGCAGCAGCACGGGGCCGTCGCCGATGGGGGTGTTCTGCTGGTAGTGGTCGGCGAGCTGCA
CGCTGCCGTCCTCGATGTTGTGGCGGATCTTGAAGTTCACCTTGATGCCGTTCTTCTGCTTGTCGGCCAT
GATATAGACGTTGTGGCTGTTGTAGTTGTACTCCAGCTTGTGCCCCAGGATGTTGCCGTCCTCCTTGAAG
TCGATGCCCTTCAGCTCGATGCGGTTCACCAGGGTGTCGCCCTCGAACTTCACCTCGGCGCGGGTCTTGT
AGTTGCCGTCGTCCTTGAAGAAGATGGTGCGCTCCTGGACGTAGCCTTCGGGCATGGCGGACTTGAAGAA
GTCGTGCAGCTTCATGTGGTCGGGGTAGCGGGCGAAGCATTGCAGGCCGTAGCCGAAGGTGGTCACGAGG
GTGGGCCAGGGCACGGGCAGCTTGCCGGTGGTGCAGATGAACTTCAGGGTCAGCTTGCCGTAGGTGGCAT
CGCCCTCGCCCTCGCCGGACACGCTGAACTTGTGGCCGTTTACGTCGCCGTCCAGCTCGACCAGGATGGG
CACCACCCCGGTGAACAGCTCCTCGCCCTTGCTCACCATCTAGTATTTCTCCTCTTTGCTAGCAACCTAA
CTGAACAGCAGTTAGTGTCAATTGGTAACGAATCAGACAATTGACGGCTCACCATCTAGTATTTCTCCTC
TTTCTCTAGTAGCTAGCAACCTAACTGAACCGTCAGTTAGTGTCAATTGGTAACGAATCAGACAATTGAC
GGCTCGTTCCACCGTACGTCGTATAAACGCAGAAAGGCCCACCCGAAGGTGAGCCAGTGTGACTC
