>Addgene plasmid #49366 | pRF-Orf2 | addgene partial sequence | sequence record 75594 | EGFP_N
CCGGTGAACAGCTCCTCGCCCTTGCTCACCATCTAGTATTTCTCCTCTTTGCTAGCAACCTAACTGAACA
GCAGTTAGTGTCAATTGGTAACGAATCAGACAATTGACGGCTCACCATCTAGTATTTCTCCTCTTTCTCT
AGTAGCTAGCAACCTAACTGAACCGTCAGTTAGTGTCAATTGGTAACGAATCAGACAATTGACGGCTCGT
TCCACCGTACGTCGTATAAACGCAGAAAGGCCCACCCGAAGGTGAGCCAGTGTGACTCTAGTAGAGAGCG
TTCACCGACAAACAACAGATAAAACGAAAGGCCCAGTCTTTCGACTGAGCCTTTCGTTTTATTTGATGCC
TGGGGGTATGGGCCCTAGTTAATCTGCTGCCGGTGCTGCCAGACATGCGCTAACATGTGCAATCAGTGCA
TCATGCATGGTCTGTGCACCTGTACCCGGATGACCCGGAGCGGTTGCCAGAACCTGGCTTGCCAGACCAT
CAATCAGTGCGGTCAGGGTCAGTGCTGCACCATCTGCATCAACCGGACGAAAAACACCCTGACCAACACC
ACGACGAATAACATCTGCAACGGTGCCACGCCACTGACGATAATATTCAACATGCAGCTGACCAACGGTG
GTGCTACGTGCTGCTTCTGCCCACAGATCCAGCCAAACACACCACTGACGACGCTGCTGTTCGGTACGCG
GTGTCTGCAGTTCAATCAGCAGACGCAGCTCATCACCGGCATGACGTGCGCCTGCGGTTGCATCTGCACG
ACGACGGGTATCTTCATCCATACACCAACGAACTGCTGCTTCCAGCAGTTCATCACGACCCGGAAAATGA
TAATGAATTGCTGCGGTGCTGGTATGACATGCTGCTGCAATATCTGCAACACGAACTGCATGAAAACCAC
GTTCTGCAATCAGACGAACGGTTTCACGAACAATCTGCAGCGGACGACCACCTTCGGTGCTTGCCGGAGG
CAGACGAGGTGCGCTCGGC
