>Addgene plasmid #49366 | pRF-Orf2 | addgene partial sequence | sequence record 75595 | lacI-F
AGGGCAATCAGCTGTTGCCAGTCTCACTGGTGAAAAGAAAAACCACCCTGGCGCCCAATACGCAAACCGC
CTCTCCCCGCGCGTTGGCCGATTCATTAATGCAGCTGGCACGACAGGTTTCCCGACTGGAAAGCGGGCAG
TGATAAGATCCTATTCCAGCGGGTCACACAGGAAAGGCCTCGATGAAAAACATAAATGCCGACGACACAT
ACAGAATAATTAATAAAATTAAAGCTTGTAGAAGCAATAATGATATTAATCAATGCTTATCTGATATGAC
TAAAATGGTACATTGTGAATATTATTTACTCGCGATCATTTATCCTCATTCTATGGTTAAATCTGATATT
TCAATCCTAGATAATTACCCTAAAAAATGGAGGCAATATTATGATGACGCTAATTTAATAAAATATGATC
CTATAGTAGATTATTCTAACTCCAATCATTCACCAATTAATTGGAATATATTTGAAAACAATGCTGTAAA
TAAAAAATCTCCAAATGTAATTAAAGAAGCGAAAACATCAGGTCTTATCACTGGGTTTAGTTTCCCTATT
CATACGGCTAACAATGGCTTCGGAATGCTTAGTTTTGCACATTCAGAAAAAGACAACTATATAGATAGTT
TATTTTTACATGCGTGTATGAACATACCATTAATTGTTCCTTCTCTAGTTGATAATTATCGAAAAATAAA
TATAGCAAATAATAAATCAAACAACGATTTAACCAAAAGAGAAAAAGAATGTTTAGCGTGGGCATGCGAA
GGAAAAAGCTCTTGGGATATTTCAAAAATATTAGGTTGCAGTGAGCGTACTGTCACTTTCCATTTAACCA
ATGCGCAAATGAAACTCAATACAACAAACCGCTGCCAAAGTATTTCTAAAGCAATTTTAACAGGAGCAAT
TGATTGCCCATACTTTAAAAATTAATAATTGGTAACGAATCAGACAATTGACGGCTCGAGGGAGTAGCAT
AGGGTTTGCAGAATCCCTG
